Addgene plasmid #72514: pJK533
Purpose: Produces Acetobacter aceti 1023 formylglycinamidine ribonucleotide synthetase small subunit (AaPurS)
Depositing lab: T. J. Kappock. Depositing organization: Purdue University.
Backbone
  Vector backbone: pET23d
  Backbone size w/o insert (bp): 3663
  Total vector size (bp): 3849
  Vector type: Bacterial Expression
Growth in bacteria
  Bacterial resistance: Ampicillin, 100 μg/mL
  Growth temperature: 37°C
  Growth strain: DH5alpha
  Copy number: High Copy
Gene/Insert
  Gene/Insert name: formylglycinamidine ribonucleotide synthetase, small subunit (alt names: purS; AZ09_06375)
  Species: Acetobacter aceti 1023
  Mutation: contains additional Ala2
  GenBank ID: KDE20458
  Promoter: T7
  Cloning method: Restriction Enzyme; 5′ cloning site NcoI (not destroyed); 3′ cloning site HindIII (not destroyed)
  Sequencing primers: 5′ T7 promoter; 3′ T7 terminator
Terms and licenses: Academic/Nonprofit Terms; Industry Terms: Not Available to Industry
How to cite: pJK533 was a gift from T. J. Kappock (Addgene plasmid # 72514 ; http://n2t.net/addgene:72514 ; RRID:Addgene_72514)
