[The description below was written by a language model from this plasmid's Addgene catalogue record and pLannotate feature annotations shown in this document.]
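Description:
pJK533 is a bacterial expression plasmid built on the pET23d backbone that produces the small subunit of formylglycinamidine ribonucleotide synthetase (PurS, also listed as AZ09_06375) from Acetobacter aceti 1023. The purS coding region was inserted by restriction cloning between the NcoI and HindIII sites, both of which remain intact. The encoded protein carries an additional alanine at position 2. The record does not explain this change, but it would fit the codon constraint imposed by placing the start codon within an NcoI site. The construct totals about 3.85 kb.

Expression is driven by the bacteriophage T7 promoter, followed by the efficient ribosome binding site from T7 gene 10 and closed off by the T7 terminator, so production of the protein requires a host that supplies T7 RNA polymerase. The feature table does not annotate the purS open reading frame itself, which should lie in the gap between the ribosome binding site and the downstream vector elements. It does detect a short His-tag fragment (six histidine codons by its length) just downstream of the insert region. This is the vector-encoded C-terminal tag of pET23d, and the record does not state whether it is fused in frame to AaPurS or excluded by a stop codon. The short "SET1" hit and the predicted YPB1 open reading frame look like backbone sequence matches rather than designed parts.

The plasmid is propagated in E. coli through a ColE1/pMB1-type origin and selected with ampicillin through the β-lactamase gene and its own promoter. An f1 origin, the pBR322 bom region and a rop annotation are also present, although the catalogue lists the plasmid as high copy. Its stated use is recombinant production of AaPurS, a purine biosynthesis protein.
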