Features (pLannotate 1.2.2; 12 found; start..end, strand, type, name):
     12..440     +  rep_origin     f1 ori (sequence partly withheld): f1 bacteriophage origin of replication; arrow indicates direction of (+) strand synthesis
    493..597     +  promoter       AmpR promoter: bla
    598..1458    +  CDS            AmpR: β-lactamase; bla; confers resistance to ampicillin, carbenicillin, and related antibiotics
   1629..2217    +  rep_origin     ori: high-copy-number ColE1/pMB1/pBR322/pUC origin of replication
   2403..2545    -  misc_feature   bom: basis of mobility region from pBR322
   2647..2838    -  CDS            rop: Rop protein, which maintains plasmids at low copy number; rop
   2855..3235    +  CDS            YPB1_ECOLX: Protein predicted: Swiss-Prot protein existence level 4. From Escherichia coli.
   3347..3365    +  promoter       T7 promoter: promoter for bacteriophage T7 RNA polymerase
   3397..3419    +  RBS            RBS: efficient ribosome binding site from bacteriophage T7 gene 10 (Olins and Rangwala, 1989)
   3692..3709    +  CDS            9xHis (fragment): 9xHis affinity tag
   3719..3768    +  CDS            SET1 (fragment): solubility-enhancement tag derived from T7 phage gene 10B
   3776..3823    +  terminator     T7 terminator: transcription terminator for bacteriophage T7 RNA polymerase
>Addgene plasmid #72514 | pJK533 | depositor full sequence | sequence record 135820 | pJK533 sequence 3848 bps
TGGCGAATGGG
[124 nt withheld, positions 12-135]
C
[91 nt withheld, positions 137-227]
A
[49 nt withheld, positions 229-277]
CCTTTGACGTTGGAGTCCACGTTCTTT
[37 nt withheld, positions 305-341]
ACCCTATCTCGGTCTATTCTTTTGATTTATAAGGGATTTTGCCGATTTCGGCCTATTGGTTAAAAAATGA
GCTGATTTAACAAAAATTTAACGCGAATTTTAACAAAATATTAACGCTTACAATTTAGGTGGCACTTTTC
GGGGAAATGTGCGCGGAACCCCTATTTGTTTATTTTTCTAAATACATTCAAATATGTATCCGCTCATGAG
ACAATAACCCTGATAAATGCTTCAATAATATTGAAAAAGGAAGAGTATGAGTATTCAACATTTCCGTGTC
GCCCTTATTCCCTTTTTTGCGGCATTTTGCCTTCCTGTTTTTGCTCACCCAGAAACGCTGGTGAAAGTAA
AAGATGCTGAAGATCAGTTGGGTGCACGAGTGGGTTACATCGAACTGGATCTCAACAGCGGTAAGATCCT
TGAGAGTTTTCGCCCCGAAGAACGTTTTCCAATGATGAGCACTTTTAAAGTTCTGCTATGTGGCGCGGTA
TTATCCCGTATTGACGCCGGGCAAGAGCAACTCGGTCGCCGCATACACTATTCTCAGAATGACTTGGTTG
AGTACTCACCAGTCACAGAAAAGCATCTTACGGATGGCATGACAGTAAGAGAATTATGCAGTGCTGCCAT
AACCATGAGTGATAACACTGCGGCCAACTTACTTCTGACAACGATCGGAGGACCGAAGGAGCTAACCGCT
TTTTTGCACAACATGGGGGATCATGTAACTCGCCTTGATCGTTGGGAACCGGAGCTGAATGAAGCCATAC
CAAACGACGAGCGTGACACCACGATGCCTGCAGCAATGGCAACAACGTTGCGCAAACTATTAACTGGCGA
ACTACTTACTCTAGCTTCCCGGCAACAATTAATAGACTGGATGGAGGCGGATAAAGTTGCAGGACCACTT
CTGCGCTCGGCCCTTCCGGCTGGCTGGTTTATTGCTGATAAATCTGGAGCCGGTGAGCGTGGGTCTCGCG
GTATCATTGCAGCACTGGGGCCAGATGGTAAGCCCTCCCGTATCGTAGTTATCTACACGACGGGGAGTCA
GGCAACTATGGATGAACGAAATAGACAGATCGCTGAGATAGGTGCCTCACTGATTAAGCATTGGTAACTG
TCAGACCAAGTTTACTCATATATACTTTAGATTGATTTAAAACTTCATTTTTAATTTAAAAGGATCTAGG
TGAAGATCCTTTTTGATAATCTCATGACCAAAATCCCTTAACGTGAGTTTTCGTTCCACTGAGCGTCAGA
CCCCGTAGAAAAGATCAAAGGATCTTCTTGAGATCCTTTTTTTCTGCGCGTAATCTGCTGCTTGCAAACA
AAAAAACCACCGCTACCAGCGGTGGTTTGTTTGCCGGATCAAGAGCTACCAACTCTTTTTCCGAAGGTAA
CTGGCTTCAGCAGAGCGCAGATACCAAATACTGTCCTTCTAGTGTAGCCGTAGTTAGGCCACCACTTCAA
GAACTCTGTAGCACCGCCTACATACCTCGCTCTGCTAATCCTGTTACCAGTGGCTGCTGCCAGTGGCGAT
AAGTCGTGTCTTACCGGGTTGGACTCAAGACGATAGTTACCGGATAAGGCGCAGCGGTCGGGCTGAACGG
GGGGTTCGTGCACACAGCCCAGCTTGGAGCGAACGACCTACACCGAACTGAGATACCTACAGCGTGAGCT
ATGAGAAAGCGCCACGCTTCCCGAAGGGAGAAAGGCGGACAGGTATCCGGTAAGCGGCAGGGTCGGAACA
GGAGAGCGCACGAGGGAGCTTCCAGGGGGAAACGCCTGGTATCTTTATAGTCCTGTCGGGTTTCGCCACC
TCTGACTTGAGCGTCGATTTTTGTGATGCTCGTCAGGGGGGCGGAGCCTATGGAAAAACGCCAGCAACGC
GGCCTTTTTACGGTTCCTGGCCTTTTGCTGGCCTTTTGCTCACATGTTCTTTCCTGCGTTATCCCCTGAT
TCTGTGGATAACCGTATTACCGCCTTTGAGTGAGCTGATACCGCTCGCCGCAGCCGAACGACCGAGCGCA
GCGAGTCAGTGAGCGAGGAAGCGGAAGAGCGCCTGATGCGGTATTTTCTCCTTACGCATCTGTGCGGTAT
TTCACACCGCATATATGGTGCACTCTCAGTACAATCTGCTCTGATGCCGCATAGTTAAGCCAGTATACAC
TCCGCTATCGCTACGTGACTGGGTCATGGCTGCGCCCCGACACCCGCCAACACCCGCTGACGCGCCCTGA
CGGGCTTGTCTGCTCCCGGCATCCGCTTACAGACAAGCTGTGACCGTCTCCGGGAGCTGCATGTGTCAGA
GGTTTTCACCGTCATCACCGAAACGCGCGAGGCAGCTGCGGTAAAGCTCATCAGCGTGGTCGTGAAGCGA
TTCACAGATGTCTGCCTGTTCATCCGCGTCCAGCTCGTTGAGTTTCTCCAGAAGCGTTAATGTCTGGCTT
CTGATAAAGCGGGCCATGTTAAGGGCGGTTTTTTCCTGTTTGGTCACTGATGCCTCCGTGTAAGGGGGAT
TTCTGTTCATGGGGGTAATGATACCGATGAAACGAGAGAGGATGCTCACGATACGGGTTACTGATGATGA
ACATGCCCGGTTACTGGAACGTTGTGAGGGTAAACAACTGGCGGTATGGATGCGGCGGGACCAGAGAAAA
ATCACTCAGGGTCAATGCCAGCGCTTCGTTAATACAGATGTAGGTGTTCCACAGGGTAGCCAGCAGCATC
CTGCGATGCAGATCCGGAACATAATGGTGCAGGGCGCTGACTTCCGCGTTTCCAGACTTTACGAAACACG
GAAACCGAAGACCATTCATGTTGTTGCTCAGGTCGCAGACGTTTTGCAGCAGCAGTCGCTTCACGTTCGC
TCGCGTATCGGTGATTCATTCTGCTAACCAGTAAGGCAACCCCGCCAGCCTAGCCGGGTCCTCAACGACA
GGAGCACGATCATGCGCACCCGTGGCCAGGACCCAACGCTGCCCGAGATCTCGATCCCGCGAAATTAATA
CGACTCACTATAGGGAGACCACAACGGTTTCCCTCTAGAAATAATTTTGTTTAACTTTAAGAAGGAGATA
TACCATGGCGAAGGTACGTGTAACCGTCATGCTGAAGGACGGTGTTCTGGACCCGCAGGGCAAGGCCATC
AGCCACGCATTGCAGACACTTGGTTTTGAAGGCGTGCACGATGTGCGCGTGGGTAAGGTGATTGAACTGG
ATCTGCCGGGTGCCAAAGCCGAGGAAGCCCAGAAAAAGGCCGATGCTATGGCGCGTGATCTGCTAGCCAA
CCTGGTGATTGAAGATTACTCTGTAGAGGTGGTGGAATGAAGCTTGCGGCCGCACTCGAGCACCACCACC
ACCACCACTGAGATCCGGCTGCTAACAAAGCCCGAAAGGAAGCTGAGTTGGCTGCTGCCACCGCTGAGCA
ATAACTAGCATAACCCCTTGGGGCCTCTAAACGGGTCTTGAGGGGTTTTTTGCTGAAAGGAGGAACTATA
TCCGGAT
