>Addgene plasmid #72514 | pJK533 | addgene partial sequence | sequence record 135821 | T7 5'-TAATACGACTCACTATAGGG-3'
TTTTGTTTAACTTTAAGAAGGAGATATACCATGGCGAAGGTACGTGTAACCGTCATGCTGAAGGACGGTG
TTCTGGACCCGCAGGGCAAGGCCATCAGCCACGCATTGCAGACACTTGGTTTTGAAGGCGTGCACGATGT
GCGCGTGGGTAAGGTGATTGAACTGGATCTGCCGGGTGCCAAAGCCGAGGAAGCCCAGAAAAAGGCCGAT
GCTATGGCGCGTGATCTGCTAGCCAACCTGGTGATTGAAGATTACTCTGTAGAGGTGGTGGAATGAAGCT
TGCGGCCGCACTCGAGCACCACCACCACCACCACTGAGATCCGGCTGCTAACAAAGCCCGAAAGGAAGCT
GAGTTGGCTGCTGCCACCGCTGAGCAATAACTAGCATAACCCCTTGGGGCCTCTAAACGGGTCTTGAGGG
GTTTTTTGCTGAAAGGAGGAACTATATCCGGATTGGCGAATGGG
[124 nt withheld, positions 465-588]
C
[91 nt withheld, positions 590-680]
A
[49 nt withheld, positions 682-730]
CCTTTGACGTTGGAGTCCACGTTCTTT
[37 nt withheld, positions 758-794]
ACCCTATCTCGGTCTATTCTTTTGATTTATAAGGGATTTTGCCGATTTCGGCCTATTGGTTAAAAAATGA
GCTGATTTAACAAAAATTTAACGCGAATTTTAACAAAATATTAACGCTTACAATTTAGGTGGCACTTTTC
GGGGAAATGTGCGCGGAACCCCTATTTGTTTATTTTTCTAAATACATTCAAATATGTATCCGCTCATGAG
ACAATAACCCTGATAAATGCTTCAATAATATTGAAAAAGGAAGAGTATGA
