>Addgene plasmid #72514 | pJK533 | addgene partial sequence | sequence record 135822 | T7term 5'-GCTAGTTATTGCTCAGCGG-3'
TTTCGGGCTTTGTTAGCAGCCGGATCTCAGTGGTGGTGGTGGTGGTGCTCGAGTGCGGCCGCAAGCTTCA
TTCCACCACCTCTACAGAGTAATCTTCAATCACCAGGTTGGCTAGCAGATCACGCGCCATAGCATCGGCC
TTTTTCTGGGCTTCCTCGGCTTTGGCACCCGGCAGATCCAGTTCAATCACCTTACCCACGCGCACATCGT
GCACGCCTTCAAAACCAAGTGTCTGCAATGCGTGGCTGATGGCCTTGCCCTGCGGGTCCAGAACACCGTC
CTTCAGCATGACGGTTACACGTACCTTCGCCATGGTATATCTCCTTCTTAAAGTTAAACAAAATTATTTC
TAGAGGGAAACCGTTGTGGTCTCCCTATAGTGAGTCGTATTAATTTCGCGGGATCGAGATCTCGGGCAGC
GTTGGGTCCTGGCCACGGGTGCGCATGATCGTGCTCCTGTCGTTGAGGACCCGGCTAGGCTGGCGGGGTT
GCCTTACTGGTTAGCAGAATGAATCACCGATACGCGAGCGAACGTGAAGCGACTGCTGCTGCAAAACGTC
TGCGACCTGAGCAACAACATGAATGGTCTTCGGTTTCCGTGTTTCGTAAAGTCTGGAAACGCGGAAGTCA
GCGCCCTGCACCATTATGTTCCGGATCTGCATCGCAGGATGCTGCTGGCTACCCTGTGGAACACCTACAT
CTGTATTAACGAAGCGCTGGCATTGACCCTGAGTGATTTTTCTCTGGTCCCGCCGCATCCATACCGCCAG
TTGTTTACCCTCACAACGTTCCAGTAACCGGGCATGTTCATCATCAGTAACCCGTATCGTGAGCATCCTC
TCTCGTTTCATCGGTATCATTACCCCCATGAACAGAAATCCCCCTTACACGGAGGCATCAGTGACCAAAC
AGGAAAAAACCGCCCTTAACATGGCCCGCTTTATCAGAAGCCAGACATTAACGCTTCTGGAGAAACTCAA
CGAGCTGGACGCGGATGAACAGGCAGACATCTGTGAATCGCTTCACGACCACGCTGATGAGCTTTACCGC
AGCTGCCTCGCGCGTTTCGGTGATGACGGTGAAAACCTCTGA
